>Addgene plasmid #201525 | pEJS2215_Nme2-rAPOBEC-i7 | addgene full sequence | sequence record 394759 | Addgene NGS Result
TAGTTATTAATAGTAATCAATTACGGGGTCATTAGTTCATAGCCCATATATGGAGTTCCGCGTTACATAA
CTTACGGTAAATGGCCCGCCTGGCTGACCGCCCAACGACCCCCGCCCATTGACGTCAATAATGACGTATG
TTCCCATAGTAACGCCAATAGGGACTTTCCATTGACGTCAATGGGTGGAGTATTTACGGTAAACTGCCCA
CTTGGCAGTACATCAAGTGTATCATATGCCAAGTACGCCCCCTATTGACGTCAATGACGGTAAATGGCCC
GCCTGGCATTATGCCCAGTACATGACCTTATGGGACTTTCCTACTTGGCAGTACATCTACGTATTAGTCA
TCGCTATTACCATGGTGATGCGGTTTTGGCAGTACATCAATGGGCGTGGATAGCGGTTTGACTCACGGGG
ATTTCCAAGTCTCCACCCCATTGACGTCAATGGGAGTTTGTTTTGGCACCAAAATCAACGGGACTTTCCA
AAATGTCGTAACAACTCCGCCCCATTGACGCAAATGGGCGGTAGGCGTGTACGGTGGGAGGTCTATATAA
GCAGAGCTGGTTTAGTGAACCGTCAGATCCGCTAGAGATCCGCGGCCGCTAATACGACTCACTATAGGGA
GAGCCGCCACCATGAAACGGACAGCCGACGGAAGCGAGTTCGAGTCACCAAAGAAGAAGCGGAAAGTCGA
AGATGCCGCCTTCAAGCCTAACCCAATCAATTACATCCTGGGACTGGCCATCGGAATCGCATCCGTGGGA
TGGGCTATGGTGGAGATCGACGAGGAGGAGAATCCTATCCGGCTGATCGATCTGGGCGTGAGAGTGTTTG
AGAGGGCCGAGGTGCCAAAGACCGGCGATTCTCTGGCTATGGCCCGGAGACTGGCACGGAGCGTGAGGCG
CCTGACACGGAGAAGGGCACACAGGCTGCTGAGGGCACGCCGGCTGCTGAAGAGAGAGGGCGTGCTGCAG
GCAGCAGACTTCGATGAGAATGGCCTGATCAAGAGCCTGCCAAACACCCCCTGGCAGCTGAGAGCAGCCG
CCCTGGACAGGAAGCTGACACCACTGGAGTGGTCTGCCGTGCTGCTGCACCTGATCAAGCACCGCGGCTA
CCTGAGCCAGCGGAAGAACGAGGGAGAGACAGCAGACAAGGAGCTGGGCGCCCTGCTGAAGGGAGTGGCC
AACAATGCCCACGCCCTGCAGACCGGCGATTTCAGGACACCTGCCGAGCTGGCCCTGAATAAGTTTGAGA
AGGAGTCCGGCCACATCAGAAACCAGAGGGGCGACTATAGCCACACCTTCTCCCGCAAGGATCTGCAGGC
CGAGCTGATCCTGCTGTTCGAGAAGCAGAAGGAGTTTGGCAATCCACACGTGAGCGGAGGCCTGAAGGAG
GGAATCGAGACCCTGCTGATGACACAGAGGCCTGCCCTGTCCGGCGACGCAGTGCAGAAGATGCTGGGAC
ACTGCACCTTCGAGCCTGCAGAGCCAAAGGCCGCCAAGAACACCTACACAGCCGAGCGGTTTATCTGGCT
GACAAAGCTGAACAATCTGAGAATCCTGGAGCAGGGATCCGAGAGGCCACTGACCGACACAGAGAGGGCC
ACCCTGATGGATGAGCCTTACCGGAAGTCTAAGCTGACATATGCCCAGGCCAGAAAGCTGCTGGGCCTGG
AGGACACCGCCTTCTTTAAGGGCCTGAGATACGGCAAGGATAATGCCGAGGCCTCCACACTGATGGAGAT
GAAGGCCTATCACGCCATCTCTCGCGCCCTGGAGAAGGAGGGCCTGAAGGACAAGAAGTCCCCCCTGAAC
CTGAGCTCCGAGCTGCAGGATGAGATCGGCACCGCCTTCTCTCTGTTTAAGACCGACGAGGATATCACAG
GCCGCCTGAAGGACAGGGTGCAGCCTGAGATCCTGGAGGCCCTGCTGAAGCACATCTCTTTCGATAAGTT
TGTGCAGATCAGCCTGAAGGCCCTGAGAAGGATCGTGCCACTGATGGAGCAGGGCAAGCGGTACGACGAG
GCCTGCGCCGAGATCTACGGCGATCACTATGGCAAGAAGAACACAGAGGAGAAGATCTATCTGCCCCCTA
TCCCTGCCGACGAGATCAGAAATCCTGTGGTGCTGAGGGCCCTGTCCCAGGCAAGAAAAGTGATCAACGG
AGTGGTGCGCCGGTACGGATCTCCAGCCCGGATCCACATCGAGACCGCCAGAGAAGTGGGCAAGAGCTTC
AAGGACCGGAAGGAGATCGAGAAGAGACAGGAGGAGAATCGCAAGGATCGGGAGAAGGCCGCCGCCAAGT
TTAGGGAGTACTTCCCTAACTTTGTGGGCGAGCCAAAGTCTAAGGACATCCTGAAGCTGCGCCTGTACGA
GCAGCAGCACGGCAAGTGTCTGTATAGCGGCAAGGAGATCAATCTGGTGCGGCTGAACGAGAAGGGCTAT
GTGGAGATCGATCACGCCCTGCCTTTCTCCAGAACCTGGGACGATTCTTTTAACAATAAGGTGCTGGTGC
TGGGCAGCGAGAACCAGAATAAGGGCAATCAGACACCATACGAGTATTTCAATGGCAAGGACAACTCCAG
GGAGTGGCAGGAGTTCAAGGCCCGCGTGGAGACCTCTAGATTTCCCAGGAGCAAGAAGCAGCGGATCCTG
CTGCAGAAGTTCGACGAGGATGGCTTTAAGGAGTGCAACCTGAATGACACCAGATACGTGAACCGGTTCC
TGTGCCAGTTTGTGGCCGATCACATCCTGCTGACCGGCAAGGGCAAGAGAAGGGTGTTCGCCTCTAATGG
CCAGATCACAAACCTGCTGAGGGGATTTTGGGGACTGAGGAAGGTGCGGGCAGAGAATGACAGACACCAC
GCACTGGATGCAGTGGTGGTGGCATGCAGCACCGTGGCAATGCAGCAGAAGATCACAAGATTCGTGAGGT
ATAAGGAGATGAACGCCTTTGACGGCAAGACCATCGATAAGGAGGGCGGATCAGGAGGCTCTGGCGGTTC
AGGTGGATCAGGCGGTAGCGGAGGTTCAGGTGGTAGCTCAGAGACTGGCCCAGTGGCTGTGGACCCCACA
TTGAGACGGCGGATCGAGCCCCATGAGTTTGAGGTATTCTTCGATCCGAGAGAGCTCCGCAAGGAGACCT
GCCTGCTTTACGAAATTAATTGGGGGGGCCGGCACTCCATTTGGCGACATACATCACAGAACACTAACAA
GCACGTCGAAGTCAACTTCATCGAGAAGTTCACGACAGAAAGATATTTCTGTCCGAACACAAGGTGCAGC
ATTACCTGGTTTCTCAGCTGGAGCCCATGCGGCGAATGTAGTAGGGCCATCACTGAATTCCTGTCAAGGT
ATCCCCACGTCACTCTGTTTATTTACATCGCAAGGCTGTACCACCACGCTGACCCCCGCAATCGACAAGG
CCTGCGGGATTTGATCTCTTCAGGTGTGACTATCCAAATTATGACTGAGCAGGAGTCAGGATACTGCTGG
AGAAACTTTGTGAATTATAGCCCGAGTAATGAAGCCCACTGGCCTAGGTATCCCCATCTGTGGGTACGAC
TGTACGTTCTTGAACTGTACTGCATCATACTGGGCCTGCCTCCTTGTCTCAACATTCTGAGAAGGAAGCA
GCCACAGCTGACATTCTTTACCATCGCTCTTCAGTCTTGTCATTACCAGCGACTGCCCCCACACATTCTC
TGGGCCACCGGGTTGAAAGGCTCCTCTGGCTCTGAGACACCTGGCACAAGCGAGAGCGCAACACCTGAAA
GCAGCGGCACAGGCAAGGTGCTGCACCAGAAGACCCACTTCCCCCAGCCTTGGGAGTTCTTTGCCCAGGA
AGTGATGATCCGGGTGTTCGGCAAGCCAGACGGCAAGCCTGAGTTTGAGGAGGCCGATACCCCAGAGAAG
CTGAGGACACTGCTGGCAGAGAAGCTGTCTAGCAGGCCAGAGGCAGTGCACGAGTACGTGACCCCACTGT
TCGTGTCCAGGGCACCCAATCGGAAGATGTCTGGCGCCCACAAGGACACACTGAGAAGCGCCAAGAGGTT
TGTGAAGCACAACGAGAAGATCTCCGTGAAGAGAGTGTGGCTGACCGAGATCAAGCTGGCCGATCTGGAG
AACATGGTGAATTACAAGAACGGCAGGGAGATCGAGCTGTATGAGGCCCTGAAGGCAAGGCTGGAGGCCT
ACGGAGGAAATGCCAAGCAGGCCTTCGACCCAAAGGATAACCCCTTTTATAAGAAGGGAGGACAGCTGGT
GAAGGCCGTGCGGGTGGAGAAGACCCAGGAGAGCGGCGTGCTGCTGAATAAGAAGAACGCCTACACAATC
GCCGACAATGGCGATATGGTGAGAGTGGACGTGTTCTGTAAGGTGGATAAGAAGGGCAAGAATCAGTACT
TTATCGTGCCTATCTATGCCTGGCAGGTGGCCGAGAACATCCTGCCAGACATCGATTGCAAGGGCTACAG
AATCGACGATAGCTATACATTCTGTTTTTCCCTGCACAAGTATGACCTGATCGCCTTCCAGAAGGATGAG
AAGTCCAAGGTGGAGTTTGCCTACTATATCAATTGCGACTCCTCTAACGGCAGGTTCTACCTGGCCTGGC
ACGATAAGGGCAGCAAGGAGCAGCAGTTTCGCATCTCCACCCAGAATCTGGTGCTGATCCAGAAGTATCA
GGTGAACGAGCTGGGCAAGGAGATCAGGCCATGTCGGCTGAAGAAGCGCCCACCCGTGCGGAGCGGAGGA
TCCGGAGGATCTGGAGGCAGCACCAACCTGTCTGACATCATCGAGAAGGAGACAGGCAAGCAGCTGGTCA
TCCAGGAGAGCATCCTGATGCTGCCCGAAGAAGTCGAAGAAGTGATCGGAAACAAGCCTGAGAGCGATAT
CCTGGTCCATACCGCCTACGACGAGAGTACCGACGAAAATGTGATGCTGCTGACATCCGACGCCCCAGAG
TATAAGCCCTGGGCTCTGGTCATCCAGGATTCCAACGGAGAGAACAAAATCAAAATGCTGTCTGGCGGCT
CAAAAAGAACCGCCGACGGCAGCGAATTCGAGCCCAAGAAGAAGAGGAAAGTCTAACCGGTCATCATCAC
CATCACCATTGAGTTTAAACCCGCTGATCAGCCTCGACTGTGCCTTCTAGTTGCCAGCCATCTGTTGTTT
GCCCCTCCCCCGTGCCTTCCTTGACCCTGGAAGGTGCCACTCCCACTGTCCTTTCCTAATAAAATGAGGA
AATTGCATCGCATTGTCTGAGTAGGTGTCATTCTATTCTGGGGGGTGGGGTGGGGCAGGACAGCAAGGGG
GAGGATTGGGAAGACAATAGCAGGCATGCTGGGGATGCGGTGGGCTCTATGGCTTCTGAGGCGGAAAGAA
CCAGCTGGGGCTCGATACCGTCGACCTCTAGCTAGAGCTTGGCGTAATCATGGTCATAGCTGTTTCCTGT
GTGAAATTGTTATCCGCTCACAATTCCACACAACATACGAGCCGGAAGCATAAAGTGTAAAGCCTAGGGT
GCCTAATGAGTGAGCTAACTCACATTAATTGCGTTGCGCTCACTGCCCGCTTTCCAGTCGGGAAACCTGT
CGTGCCAGCTGCATTAATGAATCGGCCAACGCGCGGGGAGAGGCGGTTTGCGTATTGGGCGCACTTCCGC
TTCCTCGCTCACTGACTCGCTGCGCTCGGTCGTTCGGCTGCGGCGAGCGGTATCAGCTCACTCAAAGGCG
GTAATACGGTTATCCACAGAATCAGGGGATAACGCAGGAAAGAACATGTGAGCAAAAGGCCAGCAAAAGG
CCAGGAACCGTAAAAAGGCCGCGTTGCTGGCGTTTTTCCATAGGCTCCGCCCCCCTGACGAGCATCACAA
AAATCGACGCTCAAGTCAGAGGTGGCGAAACCCGACAGGACTATAAAGATACCAGGCGTTTCCCCCTGGA
AGCTCCCTCGTGCGCTCTCCTGTTCCGACCCTGCCGCTTACCGGATACCTGTCCGCCTTTCTCCCTTCGG
GAAGCGTGGCGCTTTCTCATAGCTCACGCTGTAGGTATCTCAGTTCGGTGTAGGTCGTTCGCTCCAAGCT
GGGCTGTGTGCACGAACCCCCCGTTCAGCCCGACCGCTGCGCCTTATCCGGTAACTATCGTCTTGAGTCC
AACCCGGTAAGACACGACTTATCGCCACTGGCAGCAGCCACTGGTAACAGGATTAGCAGAGCGAGGTATG
TAGGCGGTGCTACAGAGTTCTTGAAGTGGTGGCCTAACTACGGCTACACTAGAAGAACAGTATTTGGTAT
CTGCGCTCTGCTGAAGCCAGTTACCTTCGGAAAAAGAGTTGGTAGCTCTTGATCCGGCAAACAAACCACC
GCTGGTAGCGGTGGTTTTTTTGTTTGCAAGCAGCAGATTACGCGCAGAAAAAAAGGATCTCAAGAAGATC
CTTTGATCTTTTCTACGGGGTCTGACACTCAGTGGAACGAAAACTCACGTTAAGGGATTTTGGTCATGAG
ATTATCAAAAAGGATCTTCACCTAGATCCTTTTAAATTAAAAATGAAGTTTTAAATCAATCTAAAGTATA
TATGAGTAAACTTGGTCTGACAGTTACCAATGCTTAATCAGTGAGGCACCTATCTCAGCGATCTGTCTAT
TTCGTTCATCCATAGTTGCCTGACTCCCCGTCGTGTAGATAACTACGATACGGGAGGGCTTACCATCTGG
CCCCAGTGCTGCAATGATACCGCGGGACCCACGCTCACCGGCTCCAGATTTATCAGCAATAAACCAGCCA
GCCGGAAGGGCCGAGCGCAGAAGTGGTCCTGCAACTTTATCCGCCTCCATCCAGTCTATTAATTGTTGCC
GGGAAGCTAGAGTAAGTAGTTCGCCAGTTAATAGTTTGCGCAACGTTGTTGCCATTGCTACAGGCATCGT
GGTGTCACGCTCGTCGTTTGGTATGGCTTCATTCAGCTCCGGTTCCCAACGATCAAGGCGAGTTACATGA
TCCCCCATGTTGTGCAAAAAAGCGGTTAGCTCCTTCGGTCCTCCGATCGTTGTCAGAAGTAAGTTGGCCG
CAGTGTTATCACTCATGGTTATGGCAGCACTGCATAATTCTCTTACTGTCATGCCATCCGTAAGATGCTT
TTCTGTGACTGGTGAGTACTCAACCAAGTCATTCTGAGAATAGTGTATGCGGCGACCGAGTTGCTCTTGC
CCGGCGTCAATACGGGATAATACCGCGCCACATAGCAGAACTTTAAAAGTGCTCATCATTGGAAAACGTT
CTTCGGGGCGAAAACTCTCAAGGATCTTACCGCTGTTGAGATCCAGTTCGATGTAACCCACTCGTGCACC
CAACTGATCTTCAGCATCTTTTACTTTCACCAGCGTTTCTGGGTGAGCAAAAACAGGAAGGCAAAATGCC
GCAGAAAAGGGAATAAGGGCGACACGGAAATGTTGAATACTCATACTCTTCCTTTTTCAATATTATTGAA
GCATTTATCAGGGTTATTGTCTCATGAGCGGATACATATTTGAATGTATTTAGAAAAATAAACAAATAGG
GGTTCCGCGCACATTTCCCCGAAAAGTGCCACCTGACGTCGACGGATCGGGAGATCGATCTCCCGATCCC
CTAGGGTCGACTCTCAGTACAATCTGCTCTGATGCCGCATAGTTAAGCCAGTATCTGCTCCCTGCTTGTG
TGTTGGAGGTCGCTGAGTAGTGCGCGAGCAAAATTTAAGCTACAACAAGGCAAGGCTTGACCGACAATTG
CATGAAGAATCTGCTTAGGGTTAGGCGTTTTGCGCTGCTTCGCGATGTACGGGCCAGATATACGCGTTGA
CATTGATTATTGAC
Features (pLannotate 1.2.2; 16 found; start..end, strand, type, name):
    365..568     +  promoter       CMV promoter: human cytomegalovirus (CMV) immediate early promoter
    610..628     +  promoter       T7 promoter: promoter for bacteriophage T7 RNA polymerase
    705..4751    +  CDS            cas9: CAS9_NEIMA - Experimental evidence at protein level: Swiss-Prot protein existence level 1. CRISPR (clustered regularly interspaced short palindromic repeat) is an adaptive immune system that provides protection against mobile genetic elements (viruses, transposable elements and conjugative plasmids). CRISPR clusters contain spacers, sequences complementary to antecedent mobile elements, and target invading nucleic acids. CRISPR clusters are transcribed and processed into CRISPR RNA (crRNA). In type II CRISPR systems correct processing of pre-crRNA requires a trans- encoded small RNA (tracrRNA)
   4782..5030    +  CDS            UGI: UNGI_BPPB2 - Experimental evidence at protein level: Swiss-Prot protein existence level 1. This protein binds specifically and reversibly to the host uracil-DNA glycosylase, preventing removal of uracil residues from PBS2 DNA by the host uracil-excision repair system. From Bacillus phage PBS2 (Bacteriophage PBS2).
   5148..5372    +  polyA_signal   bGH poly(A) signal: bovine growth hormone polyadenylation signal
   5376..5397    +  promoter       SV40 promoter (fragment): SV40 enhancer and early promoter
   5402..5418    +  misc_feature   MCS (fragment): pBluescript multiple cloning site
   5467..5483    -  protein_bind   lac operator: The lac repressor binds to the lac operator to inhibit transcription in E. coli. This inhibition can be relieved by adding lactose or isopropyl-β-D-thiogalactopyranoside (IPTG). lac repressor encoded by lacI
   5491..5521    -  promoter       lac promoter: promoter for the E. coli lac operon
   5536..5557    -  protein_bind   CAP binding site: CAP binding activates transcription in the presence of cAMP. E. coli catabolite activator protein
   5570..5662    -  CDS            lacI (fragment): lac repressor; lacI; The lac repressor binds to the lac operator to inhibit transcription in E. coli. This inhibition can be relieved by adding lactose or isopropyl-β-D-thiogalactopyranoside (IPTG).
   5845..6433    -  rep_origin     ori: high-copy-number ColE1/pMB1/pBR322/pUC origin of replication
   6604..7464    -  CDS            AmpR: β-lactamase; bla; confers resistance to ampicillin, carbenicillin, and related antibiotics
   7465..7569    -  promoter       AmpR promoter: bla
   7640..7684    -  misc_feature   bom (fragment): basis of mobility region from pBR322
   7839..364     +  enhancer       CMV enhancer (across the origin): human cytomegalovirus immediate early enhancer
