[The description below was written by a language model from this plasmid's Addgene catalogue record and pLannotate feature annotations shown in this document.]
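Description:
pEJS2215_Nme2-rAPOBEC-i7 is a 7,854 bp mammalian expression plasmid built on the pBT280 backbone that encodes a domain-inlaid cytosine base editor derived from Nme2Cas9, the compact type II-C Cas9 from Neisseria meningitidis. It is propagated in E. coli through a high-copy ColE1/pUC-type origin and selected with ampicillin via the β-lactamase gene and its native promoter. Small remnants of cloning-vector sequence (lac promoter/operator, CAP site, and fragments of lacI, bom, an MCS and the SV40 promoter) are also annotated but have no evident role in the payload. No mammalian selection marker is annotated.

The roughly 4.5 kb insert is driven by the CMV enhancer and immediate-early promoter and terminated by the bovine growth hormone polyadenylation signal. A T7 promoter lies between the CMV promoter and the coding sequence and also serves as the 5′ sequencing primer site. The automated annotation reports the main open reading frame as one continuous Neisseria Cas9 match, so the deaminase is not called separately. The name and stated purpose indicate that an rAPOBEC (rat APOBEC-type) cytidine deaminase is inserted within the Cas9 polypeptide at a position designated i7, rather than fused to a terminus. The record does not give the exact insertion coordinates, any nickase mutation, or linkers and localization signals. Downstream of the Cas9 region is a uracil glycosylase inhibitor (UGI) from phage PBS2, which blocks uracil excision and so favours retention of C-to-U edits. No guide RNA cassette is annotated, so a guide would have to be supplied separately. The plasmid comes from work on domain-inlaid Nme2Cas9 base editors with improved activity and targeting scope, and is intended for expressing this editor in mammalian cells.
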