Addgene plasmid #201525: pEJS2215_Nme2-rAPOBEC-i7
Purpose: Mammalian expression of domain inlaid Nme2-rAPOBEC-i7
Depositing lab: Erik Sontheimer. Depositing organization: University of Massachusetts, Worcester. Publication: Domain-inlaid Nme2Cas9 adenine base editors with improved activity and targeting scope. Bamidele N, Zhang H, Dong X, Cheng H, Gaston N, Feinzig H, Cao H, Kelly K, Watts JK, Xie J, Gao G, Sontheimer EJ. Nat Commun. 2024 Feb 17;15(1):1458. doi: 10.1038/s41467-024-45763-5. PubMed 38368418.
Backbone
  Vector backbone: pBT280
  Total vector size (bp): 7854
  Vector type: Mammalian Expression
Growth in bacteria
  Bacterial resistance: Ampicillin, 100 μg/mL
  Growth temperature: 37°C
  Growth strain: DH5alpha
  Copy number: Unknown
Gene/Insert
  Gene/Insert name: Nme2-rAPOBEC-i7
  Insert size (bp): 4455
  Promoter: CMV
  Cloning method: Gibson Cloning
  Sequencing primers: 5′ T7; 3′ M13 Reverse
Terms and licenses: Academic/Nonprofit Terms; Industry Terms: Not Available to Industry
Depositor comments: Please visit https://doi.org/10.1101/2023.04.14.536905 for bioRxiv preprint.
How to cite: pEJS2215_Nme2-rAPOBEC-i7 was a gift from Erik Sontheimer (Addgene plasmid # 201525 ; http://n2t.net/addgene:201525 ; RRID:Addgene_201525)
